>Addgene plasmid #176832 | pEE075 | addgene full sequence | sequence record 349072 | Addgene NGS Result
GCCAGCCAGACGCAGACGCGCCGAGACAGAACTTAATGGGCCCGCTAACAGCGCGATTTGCTGGTGACCC
AATGCGACCAGATGCTCCACGCCCAGTCGCGTACCGTCTTCATGGGAGAAAATAATACTGTTGATGGGTG
TCTGGTCAGAGACATCAAGAAATAACGCCGGAACATTAGTGCAGGCAGCTTCCACAGCAATGGCATCCTG
GTCATCCAGCGGATAGTTAATGATCAGCCCACTGACGCGTTGCGCGAGAAGATTGTGCACCGCCGCTTTA
CAGGCTTCGACGCCGCTTCGTTCTACCATCGACACCACCACGCTGGCACCCAGTTGATCGGCGCGAGATT
TAATCGCCGCGACAATTTGCGACGGCGCGTGCAGGGCCAGACTGGAGGTGGCAACGCCAATCAGCAACGA
CTGTTTGCCCGCCAGTTGTTGTGCCACGCGGTTGGGAATGTAATTCAGCTCCGCCATCGCCGCTTCCACT
TTTTCCCGCGTTTTCGCAGAAACGTGGCTGGCCTGGTTCACCACGCGGGAAACGGTCTGATAAGAGACAC
CGGCATACTCTGCGACATCGTATAACGTTACTGGTTTCACATTCACCACCCTGAATTGACTCTCTTCCGG
GCGCTATCATGCCATACCGCGAAAGGTTTTGCGCCATTCGATGGTGTCCGGGATCTCGACGCTCTCCCTT
ATGCGACTCCTGCATTAGGAAGCAGCCCAGTAGTAGGTTGAGGCCGTTGAGCACCGCCGCCGCAAGGAAT
GGTGCATGCAAGGAGATGGCGCCCAACAGTCCCCCGGCCACGGGGCCTGCCACCATACCCACGCCGAAAC
AAGCGCTCATGAGCCCGAAGTGGCGAGCCCGATCTTCCCCATCGGTGATGTCGGCGATATAGGCGCCAGC
AACCGCACCTGTGGCGCCGGTGATGCCGGCCACGATGCGTCCGGCGTAGAGGATCGAGATCTCGATCCCG
CGAAATTAATACGACTCACTATAGGGGAATTGTGAGCGGATAACAATTCCCCTCTAGAAATAATTTTGTT
TAACTTTAAGAAGGAGATATACATATGGCGAACCCTTACGAACGCGGTCCGAACCCGACCGATGCCCTGC
TCGAAGCTCGCTCGGGCCCGTTCTCTGTCTCCGAAGAAAACGTGAGCCGTCTGTCGGCTTCCGGCTTTGG
CGGTGGCACAATTTACTATCCTCGCGAGAACAACACCTACGGTGCTGTTGCGATCTCTCCGGGCTATACT
GGTACAGAGGCTTCCATCGCCTGGCTGGGCGAGCGCATCGCTTCTCACGGTTTCGTTGTCATTACCATCG
ATACTATTACCACCCTGGACCAGCCGGACTCGCGTGCTGAACAGCTTAATGCAGCGCTTAACCATATGAT
CAATCGTGCTTCGTCAACCGTTCGCAGCCGTATCGATTCTTCTCGTCTGGCGGTGATGGGTCATTCTATG
GGTGGCGGTGGTTCGCTCCGTCTGGCCAGCCAGCGCCCGGATCTGAAAGCGGCAATCCCGCTGACTCCGT
GGCATCTGAACAAAAACTGGTCTTCGGTTACCGTGCCGACCCTGATTATCGGTGCAGACCTGGACACGAT
TGCACCGGTTGCGACTCACGCAAAACCGTTCTACAACTCCCTGCCGTCTTCTATTTCTAAGGCATACCTT
GAACTGGACGGTGCAACCCATTTCGCTCCGAACATTCCGAACAAAATCATCGGTAAATACAGCGTGGCCT
GGCTGAAACGTTTTGTTGACAACGACACCCGTTACACACAGTTCCTGTGCCCGGGTCCGCGTGACGGTCT
TTTCGGCGAGGTGGAAGAATATCGTAGCACCTGTCCATTCTACCTCGAGCACCACCACCACCACCACTGA
GATCCGGCTGCTAACAAAGCCCGAAAGGAAGCTGAGTTGGCTGCTGCCACCGCTGAGCAATAACTAGCAT
AACCCCTTGGGGCCTCTAAACGGGTCTTGAGGGGTTTTTTGCTGAAAGGAGGAACTATATCCGGATTGGC
GAATGGG
[124 nt withheld, positions 2038-2161]
C
[91 nt withheld, positions 2163-2253]
A
[49 nt withheld, positions 2255-2303]
CCTTTGACGTTGGAGTCCACGTTCTTT
[37 nt withheld, positions 2331-2367]
ACCCTATCTCGGTCTATTCTTTTGATTTATAAGGGATTTTGCCGATTTCGGCCTATTGGTTAAAAAATGA
GCTGATTTAACAAAAATTTAACGCGAATTTTAACAAAATATTAACGCTTACAATTTAGGTGGCACTTTTC
GGGGAAATGTGCGCGGAACCCCTATTTGTTTATTTTTCTAAATACATTCAAATATGTATCCGCTCATGAG
ACAATAACCCTGATAAATGCTTCAATAATATTGAAAAAGGAAGAGTATGAGTATTCAACATTTCCGTGTC
GCCCTTATTCCCTTTTTTGCGGCATTTTGCCTTCCTGTTTTTGCTCACCCAGAAACGCTGGTGAAAGTAA
AAGATGCTGAAGATCAGTTGGGTGCACGAGTGGGTTACATCGAACTGGATCTCAACAGCGGTAAGATCCT
TGAGAGTTTTCGCCCCGAAGAACGTTTTCCAATGATGAGCACTTTTAAAGTTCTGCTATGTGGCGCGGTA
TTATCCCGTATTGACGCCGGGCAAGAGCAACTCGGTCGCCGCATACACTATTCTCAGAATGACTTGGTTG
AGTACTCACCAGTCACAGAAAAGCATCTTACGGATGGCATGACAGTAAGAGAATTATGCAGTGCTGCCAT
AACCATGAGTGATAACACTGCGGCCAACTTACTTCTGACAACGATCGGAGGACCGAAGGAGCTAACCGCT
TTTTTGCACAACATGGGGGATCATGTAACTCGCCTTGATCGTTGGGAACCGGAGCTGAATGAAGCCATAC
CAAACGACGAGCGTGACACCACGATGCCTGCAGCAATGGCAACAACGTTGCGCAAACTATTAACTGGCGA
ACTACTTACTCTAGCTTCCCGGCAACAATTAATAGACTGGATGGAGGCGGATAAAGTTGCAGGACCACTT
CTGCGCTCGGCCCTTCCGGCTGGCTGGTTTATTGCTGATAAATCTGGAGCCGGTGAGCGTGGGTCTCGCG
GTATCATTGCAGCACTGGGGCCAGATGGTAAGCCCTCCCGTATCGTAGTTATCTACACGACGGGGAGTCA
GGCAACTATGGATGAACGAAATAGACAGATCGCTGAGATAGGTGCCTCACTGATTAAGCATTGGTAACTG
TCAGACCAAGTTTACTCATATATACTTTAGATTGATTTAAAACTTCATTTTTAATTTAAAAGGATCTAGG
TGAAGATCCTTTTTGATAATCTCATGACCAAAATCCCTTAACGTGAGTTTTCGTTCCACTGAGCGTCAGA
CCCCGTAGAAAAGATCAAAGGATCTTCTTGAGATCCTTTTTTTCTGCGCGTAATCTGCTGCTTGCAAACA
AAAAAACCACCGCTACCAGCGGTGGTTTGTTTGCCGGATCAAGAGCTACCAACTCTTTTTCCGAAGGTAA
CTGGCTTCAGCAGAGCGCAGATACCAAATACTGTCCTTCTAGTGTAGCCGTAGTTAGGCCACCACTTCAA
GAACTCTGTAGCACCGCCTACATACCTCGCTCTGCTAATCCTGTTACCAGTGGCTGCTGCCAGTGGCGAT
AAGTCGTGTCTTACCGGGTTGGACTCAAGACGATAGTTACCGGATAAGGCGCAGCGGTCGGGCTGAACGG
GGGGTTCGTGCACACAGCCCAGCTTGGAGCGAACGACCTACACCGAACTGAGATACCTACAGCGTGAGCT
ATGAGAAAGCGCCACGCTTCCCGAAGGGAGAAAGGCGGACAGGTATCCGGTAAGCGGCAGGGTCGGAACA
GGAGAGCGCACGAGGGAGCTTCCAGGGGGAAACGCCTGGTATCTTTATAGTCCTGTCGGGTTTCGCCACC
TCTGACTTGAGCGTCGATTTTTGTGATGCTCGTCAGGGGGGCGGAGCCTATGGAAAAACGCCAGCAACGC
GGCCTTTTTACGGTTCCTGGCCTTTTGCTGGCCTTTTGCTCACATGTTCTTTCCTGCGTTATCCCCTGAT
TCTGTGGATAACCGTATTACCGCCTTTGAGTGAGCTGATACCGCTCGCCGCAGCCGAACGACCGAGCGCA
GCGAGTCAGTGAGCGAGGAAGCGGAAGAGCGCCTGATGCGGTATTTTCTCCTTACGCATCTGTGCGGTAT
TTCACACCGCAATGGTGCACTCTCAGTACAATCTGCTCTGATGCCGCATAGTTAAGCCAGTATACACTCC
GCTATCGCTACGTGACTGGGTCATGGCTGCGCCCCGACACCCGCCAACACCCGCTGACGCGCCCTGACGG
GCTTGTCTGCTCCCGGCATCCGCTTACAGACAAGCTGTGACCGTCTCCGGGAGCTGCATGTGTCAGAGGT
TTTCACCGTCATCACCGAAACGCGCGAGGCAGCTGCGGTAAAGCTCATCAGCGTGGTCGTGAAGCGATTC
ACAGATGTCTGCCTGTTCATCCGCGTCCAGCTCGTTGAGTTTCTCCAGAAGCGTTAATGTCTGGCTTCTG
ATAAAGCGGGCCATGTTAAGGGCGGTTTTTTCCTGTTTGGTCACTGATGCCTCCGTGTAAGGGGGATTTC
TGTTCATGGGGGTAATGATACCGATGAAACGAGAGAGGATGCTCACGATACGGGTTACTGATGATGAACA
TGCCCGGTTACTGGAACGTTGTGAGGGTAAACAACTGGCGGTATGGATGCGGCGGGACCAGAGAAAAATC
ACTCAGGGTCAATGCCAGCGCTTCGTTAATACAGATGTAGGTGTTCCACAGGGTAGCCAGCAGCATCCTG
CGATGCAGATCCGGAACATAATGGTGCAGGGCGCTGACTTCCGCGTTTCCAGACTTTACGAAACACGGAA
ACCGAAGACCATTCATGTTGTTGCTCAGGTCGCAGACGTTTTGCAGCAGCAGTCGCTTCACGTTCGCTCG
CGTATCGGTGATTCATTCTGCTAACCAGTAAGGCAACCCCGCCAGCCTAGCCGGGTCCTCAACGACAGGA
GCACGATCATGCGCACCCGTGGGGCCGCCATGCCGGCGATAATGGCCTGCTTCTCGCCGAAACGTTTGGT
GGCGGGACCAGTGACGAAGGCTTGAGCGAGGGCGTGCAAGATTCCGAATACCGCAAGCGACAGGCCGATC
ATCGTCGCGCTCCAGCGAAAGCGGTCCTCGCCGAAAATGACCCAGAGCGCTGCCGGCACCTGTCCTACGA
GTTGCATGATAAAGAAGACAGTCATAAGTGCGGCGACGATAGTCATGCCCCGCGCCCACCGGAAGGAGCT
GACTGGGTTGAAGGCTCTCAAGGGCATCGGTCGAGATCCCGGTGCCTAATGAGTGAGCTAACTTACATTA
ATTGCGTTGCGCTCACTGCCCGCTTTCCAGTCGGGAAACCTGTCGTGCCAGCTGCATTAATGAATCGGCC
AACGCGCGGGGAGAGGCGGTTTGCGTATTGGGCGCCAGGGTGGTTTTTCTTTTCACCAGTGAGACGGGCA
ACAGCTGATTGCCCTTCACCGCCTGGCCCTGAGAGAGTTGCAGCAAGCGGTCCACGCTGGTTTGCCCCAG
CAGGCGAAAATCCTGTTTGATGGTGGTTAACGGCGGGATATAACATGAGCTGTCTTCGGTATCGTCGTAT
CCCACTACCGAGATATCCGCACCAACGCGCAGCCCGGACTCGGTAATGGCGCGCATTGCGCCCAGCGCCA
TCTGATCGTTGGCAACCAGCATCGCAGTGGGAACGATGCCCTCATTCAGCATTTGCATGGTTTGTTGAAA
ACCGGACATGGCACTCCAGTCGCCTTCCCGTTCCGCTATCGGCTGAATTTGATTGCGAGTGAGATATTTA
TGCCA
Features (pLannotate 1.2.2; 19 found; start..end, strand, type, name):
    601..678     -  promoter       lacI promoter: lacI
    686..965     -  CDS            TcR (fragment): tetracycline efflux protein; tet; confers resistance to tetracycline
    987..1005    +  promoter       T7 promoter: promoter for bacteriophage T7 RNA polymerase
   1006..1030    +  protein_bind   lac operator: The lac repressor binds to the lac operator to inhibit transcription in E. coli. This inhibition can be relieved by adding lactose or isopropyl-β-D-thiogalactopyranoside (IPTG). lac repressor encoded by lacI
   1045..1067    +  RBS            RBS: efficient ribosome binding site from bacteriophage T7 gene 10 (Olins and Rangwala, 1989)
   1078..1800    +  CDS            PETH_UNKP (fragment): Experimental evidence at protein level: Swiss-Prot protein existence level 1. Cutinase that degrades cutin fibers prepared from tomato peels and hydrolyzes various fatty acid monoesters with acyl chain lengths of 2 to 18, with a preference for short-chain substrates (C4 substrate at most). Cannot hydrolyze olive oil (PubMed:22194294). Is also able to degrade polyethylene terephthalate (PET), the most abundant polyester plastic in the world (PubMed:22194294, PubMed:32269349). Can also depolymerize poly(epsilon-caprolactone) (PCL), a synthetic aliphatic biodegradable polyester (PubMed:22194294).
   1870..1887    +  CDS            9xHis (fragment): 9xHis affinity tag
   1897..1946    +  CDS            SET1 (fragment): solubility-enhancement tag derived from T7 phage gene 10B
   1954..2001    +  terminator     T7 terminator: transcription terminator for bacteriophage T7 RNA polymerase
   2038..2466    +  rep_origin     f1 ori (sequence partly withheld): f1 bacteriophage origin of replication; arrow indicates direction of (+) strand synthesis
   2519..2623    +  promoter       AmpR promoter: bla
   2624..3484    +  CDS            AmpR: β-lactamase; bla; confers resistance to ampicillin, carbenicillin, and related antibiotics
   3655..4243    +  rep_origin     ori: high-copy-number ColE1/pMB1/pBR322/pUC origin of replication
   4429..4568    -  misc_feature   bom: basis of mobility region from pBR322
   4670..4861    -  CDS            rop: Rop protein, which maintains plasmids at low copy number; rop
   4878..5258    +  CDS            YPB1_ECOLX: Protein predicted: Swiss-Prot protein existence level 4. From Escherichia coli.
   5330..5621    -  CDS            TcR (fragment): tetracycline efflux protein; tet; confers resistance to tetracycline
   5636..5657    -  protein_bind   CAP binding site: CAP binding activates transcription in the presence of cAMP. E. coli catabolite activator protein
   5670..600     -  CDS            lacI (across the origin): lac repressor; lacI; The lac repressor binds to the lac operator to inhibit transcription in E. coli. This inhibition can be relieved by adding lactose or isopropyl-β-D-thiogalactopyranoside (IPTG).
