[The description below was written by a language model from this plasmid's Addgene catalogue record and pLannotate feature annotations shown in this document.]
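Description:
pEE075 is a bacterial expression plasmid built on the pET21b(+) backbone that carries a codon-optimized gene for a putative thermophilic poly(ethylene terephthalate) hydrolase from Thermobifida fusca, designated "714" and also known as TfCut2. The roughly 786 bp insert was cloned between the NdeI and XhoI sites, placing it in frame with the backbone-encoded C-terminal 6xHis tag for affinity purification. The sequenced plasmid is 6,152 nt. Automated annotation identifies the insert by partial homology to a characterized cutinase that hydrolyzes cutin, short-chain fatty acid esters, PET and polycaprolactone, consistent with the catalogued enzyme family. The annotated His tag fragment corresponds to the 6xHis tag. The short "SET1" and tetracycline-resistance fragments called by the software appear to be residual backbone sequence rather than functional elements.

Expression is driven by a T7 promoter followed by a lac operator and the strong ribosome binding site from T7 gene 10, with a T7 terminator downstream. The plasmid also carries lacI under its own promoter, so the lac repressor keeps transcription off until it is relieved by IPTG or lactose. Production therefore requires a host that supplies T7 RNA polymerase, whereas a cloning strain such as DH5alpha is used for propagation. Selection is by ampicillin through the β-lactamase gene. Replication relies on a pBR322-type ColE1 origin accompanied by the bom region and rop, although the record lists the plasmid as high copy. An f1 origin permits single-stranded DNA production. The construct belongs to a set used to survey natural sequence diversity for thermotolerant PET-degrading enzyme scaffolds.
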