Addgene plasmid #176832: pEE075
Purpose: Encodes codon optimized putative thermophilic PET hydrolase enzyme for bacterial expression
Depositing lab: Gregg Beckham. Depositing organization: National Laboratory of the Rockies (NLR). Publication: Sourcing thermotolerant poly(ethylene terephthalate) hydrolase scaffolds from natural diversity. Erickson E, Gado JE, Avilan L, Bratti F, Brizendine RK, Cox PA, Gill R, Graham R, Kim DJ, Konig G, Michener WE, Poudel S, Ramirez KJ, Shakespeare TJ, Zahn M, Boyd ES, Payne CM, DuBois JL, Pickford AR, Beckham GT, McGeehan JE. Nat Commun. 2022 Dec 21;13(1):7850. doi: 10.1038/s41467-022-35237-x. PubMed 36543766.
Backbone
  Vector backbone: pET21b(+)
  Backbone manufacturer: EMD Biosciences
  Backbone size w/o insert (bp): 5366
  Vector type: Bacterial Expression
Growth in bacteria
  Bacterial resistance: Ampicillin, 100 μg/mL
  Growth temperature: 37°C
  Growth strain: DH5alpha
  Copy number: High Copy
Gene/Insert
  Gene/Insert name: 714 (alt names: TfCut2; Thermobifida fusca CDN67547.1)
  Species: Thermobifida fusca
  Insert size (bp): 786
  Promoter: T7
  Tag / fusion protein: 6xHis (C terminal on backbone)
  Cloning method: Restriction Enzyme; 5′ cloning site NdeI (unknown if destroyed); 3′ cloning site XhoI (unknown if destroyed)
  Sequencing primers: 5′ T7 For; 3′ T7 Rev
Terms and licenses: Academic/Nonprofit Terms; Industry Terms: Not Available to Industry
Depositor comments: Accession Number CDN67547.1
How to cite: pEE075 was a gift from Gregg Beckham (Addgene plasmid # 176832 ; http://n2t.net/addgene:176832 ; RRID:Addgene_176832)
