>Addgene plasmid #176832 | pEE075 | depositor partial sequence | sequence record 342719 | Insert (including NdeI and XhoI sites)
CATATGGCGAACCCTTACGAACGCGGTCCGAACCCGACCGATGCCCTGCTCGAAGCTCGCTCGGGCCCGT
TCTCTGTCTCCGAAGAAAACGTGAGCCGTCTGTCGGCTTCCGGCTTTGGCGGTGGCACAATTTACTATCC
TCGCGAGAACAACACCTACGGTGCTGTTGCGATCTCTCCGGGCTATACTGGTACAGAGGCTTCCATCGCC
TGGCTGGGCGAGCGCATCGCTTCTCACGGTTTCGTTGTCATTACCATCGATACTATTACCACCCTGGACC
AGCCGGACTCGCGTGCTGAACAGCTTAATGCAGCGCTTAACCATATGATCAATCGTGCTTCGTCAACCGT
TCGCAGCCGTATCGATTCTTCTCGTCTGGCGGTGATGGGTCATTCTATGGGTGGCGGTGGTTCGCTCCGT
CTGGCCAGCCAGCGCCCGGATCTGAAAGCGGCAATCCCGCTGACTCCGTGGCATCTGAACAAAAACTGGT
CTTCGGTTACCGTGCCGACCCTGATTATCGGTGCAGACCTGGACACGATTGCACCGGTTGCGACTCACGC
AAAACCGTTCTACAACTCCCTGCCGTCTTCTATTTCTAAGGCATACCTTGAACTGGACGGTGCAACCCAT
TTCGCTCCGAACATTCCGAACAAAATCATCGGTAAATACAGCGTGGCCTGGCTGAAACGTTTTGTTGACA
ACGACACCCGTTACACACAGTTCCTGTGCCCGGGTCCGCGTGACGGTCTTTTCGGCGAGGTGGAAGAATA
TCGTAGCACCTGTCCATTCTACCTCGAG
